Addgene plasmid #227991: pRS416-ADH1p- BioID2-FKBP-NLS-HA3
Purpose: Expresses BioID2-FKBP-NLS fusion from ADH1 promoter; yeast BioID
Depositing lab: Joseph Reese. Depositing organization: Pennsylvania State University. Publication: Characterization of BioID tagging systems in budding yeast and exploring the interactome of the Ccr4-Not complex. Pfannenstein J, Tyryshkin M, Gulden ME, Doud EH, Mosley AL, Reese JC. G3 (Bethesda). 2024 Sep 13:jkae221. doi: 10.1093/g3journal/jkae221. PubMed 39271111.
Backbone
  Vector backbone: pRS416
  Vector type: Yeast Expression
  Selectable markers: URA3
Growth in bacteria
  Bacterial resistance: Ampicillin, 100 μg/mL
  Growth temperature: 37°C
  Growth strain: DH5alpha
  Copy number: High Copy
Gene/Insert
  Gene/Insert name: BioID2-FKBP
  Species: Other
  Promoter: ADH1
  Tag / fusion protein: HA tag (C terminal on insert)
  Cloning method: Ligation Independent Cloning
Terms and licenses: Academic/Nonprofit Terms; Industry Terms: Not Available to Industry
How to cite: pRS416-ADH1p- BioID2-FKBP-NLS-HA3 was a gift from Joseph Reese (Addgene plasmid # 227991 ; http://n2t.net/addgene:227991 ; RRID:Addgene_227991)
