[The description below was written by a language model from this plasmid's Addgene catalogue record and pLannotate feature annotations shown in this document.]
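Description:
pRS416-ADH1p-BioID2-FKBP-NLS-HA3 is a yeast expression plasmid built on the pRS416 shuttle backbone. In Saccharomyces cerevisiae it is maintained as a centromeric plasmid through a CEN6/ARS element and selected by uracil prototrophy through the URA3 marker, which can also be counterselected with 5-fluoroorotic acid. In E. coli it replicates from a high-copy ColE1/pUC-type origin and is selected with ampicillin through the β-lactamase gene. The backbone also retains the usual pBluescript-derived elements: an f1 phage origin, lacZα and lac regulatory fragments, and T7 and T3 promoters flanking the cloning region.

The payload, inserted into the multiple cloning site by ligation-independent cloning, is a single fusion gene driven by the S. cerevisiae ADH1 promoter. It starts with BioID2, the promiscuous R40G mutant of the Aquifex aeolicus biotin ligase, which biotinylates nearby proteins. This is followed by an FKBP domain, which the feature table annotates as the F36V variant of FKBP12 (DmrB), and the fusion ends in a C-terminal 3xHA epitope tag for detection. The name and stated purpose also indicate a nuclear localization signal. It is not annotated separately in the feature table, though a short unannotated gap between the FKBP and HA segments could accommodate it. No transcription terminator is annotated downstream of the fusion.

The record gives the purpose as proximity-dependent biotin labelling (BioID) in budding yeast, and the associated study characterizes BioID tagging systems there. It does not state what the FKBP domain is used for or the exact experimental role of this nuclear-targeted fusion.
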