Features (pLannotate 1.2.2; 23 found; start..end, strand, type, name):
    789..893     -  promoter       AmpR promoter: bla
    930..1433    +  misc_feature   CEN/ARS: S. cerevisiae CEN6 centromere fused to an autonomously replicating sequence
   1501..1536    +  CDS            rop (fragment): Rop protein, which maintains plasmids at low copy number; rop
   1638..1687    +  misc_feature   bom (fragment): basis of mobility region from pBR322
   1695..1910    +  promoter       URA3 promoter: S. cerevisiae URA3
   1911..2714    +  CDS            URA3: orotidine-5'-phosphate decarboxylase, required for uracil biosynthesis; S. cerevisiae URA3; yeast auxotrophic marker, counterselectable with 5-fluoroorotic acid (5-FOA)
   2793..2844    +  misc_feature   bom (fragment): basis of mobility region from pBR322
   2872..3300    -  rep_origin     f1 ori (sequence partly withheld): f1 bacteriophage origin of replication; arrow indicates direction of (+) strand synthesis
   3304..3459    -  CDS            lacZα (fragment): LacZα fragment of β-galactosidase; lacZ fragment
   3467..3485    +  promoter       T7 promoter: promoter for bacteriophage T7 RNA polymerase
   3500..3896    +  promoter       ADH1 promoter: S. cerevisiae ADH1; promoter for alcohol dehydrogenase 1
   3900..3926    -  misc_feature   MCS (fragment): pBluescript multiple cloning site
   3933..4628    +  CDS            BioID2: promiscuous R40G mutant of a biotin protein ligase from Aquifex aeolicus (Kim et al., 2016)
   4647..4967    +  CDS            DmrB: F36V mutant of FK506-binding protein FKBP12 binds synthetic ligands that do not bind wild-type FKBP
   4995..5084    +  CDS            3xHA: three tandem HA epitope tags
   5091..5120    -  misc_feature   MCS (fragment): pBluescript multiple cloning site
   5133..5151    -  promoter       T3 promoter: promoter for bacteriophage T3 RNA polymerase
   5196..5212    -  protein_bind   lac operator: The lac repressor binds to the lac operator to inhibit transcription in E. coli. This inhibition can be relieved by adding lactose or isopropyl-β-D-thiogalactopyranoside (IPTG). lac repressor encoded by lacI
   5220..5250    -  promoter       lac promoter: promoter for the E. coli lac operon
   5265..5286    -  protein_bind   CAP binding site: CAP binding activates transcription in the presence of cAMP. E. coli catabolite activator protein
   5299..5391    -  CDS            lacI (fragment): lac repressor; lacI; The lac repressor binds to the lac operator to inhibit transcription in E. coli. This inhibition can be relieved by adding lactose or isopropyl-β-D-thiogalactopyranoside (IPTG).
   5574..6162    -  rep_origin     ori: high-copy-number ColE1/pMB1/pBR322/pUC origin of replication
   6333..788     -  CDS            AmpR (across the origin): β-lactamase; bla; confers resistance to ampicillin, carbenicillin, and related antibiotics
>Addgene plasmid #227991 | pRS416-ADH1p- BioID2-FKBP-NLS-HA3 | addgene full sequence | sequence record 454059 | Addgene NGS Result
CCCGTCGTGTAGATAACTACGATACGGGAGGGCTTACCATCTGGCCCCAGTGCTGCAATGATACCGCGAG
ACCCACGCTCACCGGCTCCAGATTTATCAGCAATAAACCAGCCAGCCGGAAGGGCCGAGCGCAGAAGTGG
TCCTGCAACTTTATCCGCCTCCATCCAGTCTATTAATTGTTGCCGGGAAGCTAGAGTAAGTAGTTCGCCA
GTTAATAGTTTGCGCAACGTTGTTGCCATTGCTACAGGCATCGTGGTGTCACGCTCGTCGTTTGGTATGG
CTTCATTCAGCTCCGGTTCCCAACGATCAAGGCGAGTTACATGATCCCCCATGTTGTGCAAAAAAGCGGT
TAGCTCCTTCGGTCCTCCGATCGTTGTCAGAAGTAAGTTGGCCGCAGTGTTATCACTCATGGTTATGGCA
GCACTGCATAATTCTCTTACTGTCATGCCATCCGTAAGATGCTTTTCTGTGACTGGTGAGTACTCAACCA
AGTCATTCTGAGAATAGTGTATGCGGCGACCGAGTTGCTCTTGCCCGGCGTCAATACGGGATAATACCGC
GCCACATAGCAGAACTTTAAAAGTGCTCATCATTGGAAAACGTTCTTCGGGGCGAAAACTCTCAAGGATC
TTACCGCTGTTGAGATCCAGTTCGATGTAACCCACTCGTGCACCCAACTGATCTTCAGCATCTTTTACTT
TCACCAGCGTTTCTGGGTGAGCAAAAACAGGAAGGCAAAATGCCGCAAAAAAGGGAATAAGGGCGACACG
GAAATGTTGAATACTCATACTCTTCCTTTTTCAATATTATTGAAGCATTTATCAGGGTTATTGTCTCATG
AGCGGATACATATTTGAATGTATTTAGAAAAATAAACAAATAGGGGTTCCGCGCACATTTCCCCGAAAAG
TGCCACCTGGGTCCTTTTCATCACGTGCTATAAAAATAATTATAATTTAAATTTTTTAATATAAATATAT
AAATTAAAAATAGAAAGTAAAAAAAGAAATTAAAGAAAAAATAGTTTTTGTTTTCCGAAGATGTAAAAGA
CTCTAGGGGGATCGCCAACAAATACTACCTTTTATCTTGCTCTTCCTGCTCTCAGGTATTAATGCCGAAT
TGTTTCATCTTGTCTGTGTAGAAGACCACACACGAAAATCCTGTGATTTTACATTTTACTTATCGTTAAT
CGAATGTATATCTATTTAATCTGCTTTTCTTGTCTAATAAATATATATGTAAAGTACGCTTTTTGTTGAA
ATTTTTTAAACCTTTGTTTATTTTTTTTTCTTCATTCCGTAACTCTTCTACCTTCTTTATTTACTTTCTA
AAATCCAAATACAAAACATAAAAATAAATAAACACAGAGTAAATTCCCAAATTATTCCATCATTAAAAGA
TACGAGGCGCGTGTAAGTTACAGGCAAGCGATCCGTCTAAGAAACCATTATTATCATGACATTAACCTAT
AAAAATAGGCGTATCACGAGGCCCTTTCGTCTCGCGCGTTTCGGTGATGACGGTGAAAACCTCTGACACA
TGCAGCTCCCGGAGACGGTCACAGCTTGTCTGTAAGCGGATGCCGGGAGCAGACAAGCCCGTCAGGGCGC
GTCAGCGGGTGTTGGCGGGTGTCGGGGCTGGCTTAACTATGCGGCATCAGAGCAGATTGTACTGAGAGTG
CACCATACCACCTTTTCAATTCATCATTTTTTTTTTATTCTTTTTTTTGATTTCGGTTTCCTTGAAATTT
TTTTGATTCGGTAATCTCCGAACAGAAGGAAGAACGAAGGAAGGAGCACAGACTTAGATTGGTATATATA
CGCATATGTAGTGTTGAAGAAACATGAAATTGCCCAGTATTCTTAACCCAACTGCACAGAACAAAAACCT
GCAGGAAACGAAGATAAATCATGTCGAAAGCTACATATAAGGAACGTGCTGCTACTCATCCTAGTCCTGT
TGCTGCCAAGCTATTTAATATCATGCACGAAAAGCAAACAAACTTGTGTGCTTCATTGGATGTTCGTACC
ACCAAGGAATTACTGGAGTTAGTTGAAGCATTAGGTCCCAAAATTTGTTTACTAAAAACACATGTGGATA
TCTTGACTGATTTTTCCATGGAGGGCACAGTTAAGCCGCTAAAGGCATTATCCGCCAAGTACAATTTTTT
ACTCTTCGAAGACAGAAAATTTGCTGACATTGGTAATACAGTCAAATTGCAGTACTCTGCGGGTGTATAC
AGAATAGCAGAATGGGCAGACATTACGAATGCACACGGTGTGGTGGGCCCAGGTATTGTTAGCGGTTTGA
AGCAGGCGGCAGAAGAAGTAACAAAGGAACCTAGAGGCCTTTTGATGTTAGCAGAATTGTCATGCAAGGG
CTCCCTATCTACTGGAGAATATACTAAGGGTACTGTTGACATTGCGAAGAGCGACAAAGATTTTGTTATC
GGCTTTATTGCTCAAAGAGACATGGGTGGAAGAGATGAAGGTTACGATTGGTTGATTATGACACCCGGTG
TGGGTTTAGATGACAAGGGAGACGCATTGGGTCAACAGTATAGAACCGTGGATGATGTGGTCTCTACAGG
ATCTGACATTATTATTGTTGGAAGAGGACTATTTGCAAAGGGAAGGGATGCTAAGGTAGAGGGTGAACGT
TACAGAAAAGCAGGCTGGGAAGCATATTTGAGAAGATGCGGCCAGCAAAACTAAAAAACTGTATTATAAG
TAAATGCATGTATACTAAACTCACAAATTAGAGCTTCAATTTAATTATATCAGTTATTACCCTATGCGGT
GTGAAATACCGCACAGATGCGTAAGGAGAAAATACCGCATCAGGAAATTGTAAGCGTTAATATTTTGTTA
AAATTCGCGTTAAATTTTTGTTAAATCAGCTCATTTTTTAACCAATAGGCCGAAATCGGCAAAATCCCTT
ATAAATCAAAAGAATAGACCGAGATAGGGT
[37 nt withheld, positions 2971-3007]
AAAGAACGTGGACTCCAACGTCAAAGG
[49 nt withheld, positions 3035-3083]
T
[91 nt withheld, positions 3085-3175]
G
[124 nt withheld, positions 3177-3300]
CCATTCGCCATTCAGGCTGCGCAACTGTTGGGAAGGGCGATCGGTGCGGGCCTCTTCGCTATTACGCCAG
CTGGCGAAAGGGGGATGTGCTGCAAGGCGATTAAGTTGGGTAACGCCAGGGTTTTCCCAGTCACGACGTT
GTAAAACGACGGCCAGTGAGCGCGCGTAATACGACTCACTATAGGGCGAATTGGGTACCCAACTTCTTTT
CTTTTTTTTTCTTTTCTCTCTCCCCCGTTGTTGTCTCACCATATCCGCAATGACAAAAAAATGATGGAAG
ACACTAAAGGAAAAAATTAACGACAAAGACAGCACCAACAGATGTCGTTGTTCCAGAGCTGATGAGGGGT
ATCTCGAAGCACACGAAACTTTTTCCTTCCTTCATTCACGCACACTACTCTCTAATGAGCAACGGTATAC
GGCCTTCCTTCCAGTTACTTGAATTTGAAATAAAAAAAAGTTTGCTGTCTTGCTATCAAGTATAAATAGA
CCTGCAATTATTAATCTTTTGTTTCCTCGTCATTGTTCTCGTTCCCTTTCTTCCTTGTTTCTTTTTCTGC
ACAATATTTCAAGCTATACCAAGCATACAATCAACTCCACTCGAGGTCGACGGTATCGATAAGCTTATGT
CCTTCAAGAACCTGATCTGGCTGAAGGAGGTGGACAGCACCCAGGAGAGACTGAAGGAGTGGAACGTGAG
CTACGGCACCGCCCTGGTGGCCGACAGACAGACCAAGGGCAGAGGCGGCCTGGGCAGAAAGTGGCTGAGC
CAGGAGGGCGGCCTGTACTTCAGCTTCCTGCTGAACCCCAAGGAGTTCGAGAACCTGCTGCAGCTGCCCC
TGGTGCTGGGCCTGAGCGTGAGCGAGGCCCTGGAGGAGATCACCGAGATCCCCTTCAGCCTGAAGTGGCC
CAACGACGTGTACTTCCAGGAGAAGAAGGTGAGCGGCGTGCTGTGCGAGCTGAGCAAGGACAAGCTGATC
GTGGGCATCGGCATCAACGTGAACCAGAGAGAGATCCCCGAGGAGATCAAGGACAGAGCCACCACCCTGT
ACGAGATCACCGGCAAGGACTGGGACAGAAAGGAGGTGCTGCTGAAGGTGCTGAAGAGAATCAGCGAGAA
CCTGAAGAAGTTCAAGGAGAAGAGCTTCAAGGAGTTCAAGGGCAAGATCGAGAGCAAGATGCTGTACCTG
GGCGAGGAGGTGAAGCTGCTGGGCGAGGGCAAGATCACCGGCAAGCTGGTGGGCCTGAGCGAGAAGGGCG
GCGCCCTGATCCTGACCGAGGAGGGCATCAAGGAGATCCTGAGCGGCGAGTTCAGCCTGAGAAGAAGCGG
TTCTGGTGGTGCTAGCGGAGTGCAGGTGGAAACCATCTCCCCAGGAGACGGGCGCACCTTCCCCAAGCGC
GGCCAGACCTGCGTGGTGCACTACACCGGGATGCTTGAAGATGGAAAGAAATTTGATTCCTCCCGGGACA
GAAACAAGCCCTTTAAGTTTATGCTAGGCAAGCAGGAGGTGATCCGAGGCTGGGAAGAAGGGGTTGCCCA
GATGAGTGTGGGTCAGAGAGCCAAACTGACTATATCTCCAGATTATGCCTATGGTGCCACTGGGCACCCA
GGCATCATCCCACCACATGCCACTCTCGTCTTCGATGTGGAGCTTCTAAAACTGGAAACTCCACCAAAAA
AGAAAAGAAAAGTTTACCCATACGATGTTCCTGACTATGCGGGCTATCCGTATGACGTCCCGGACTATGC
AGGATCTTATCCATATGACGTTCCAGATTACGCTGCTTGATCTAGAGCGGCCGCCACCGCGGTGGAGCTC
CAGCTTTTGTTCCCTTTAGTGAGGGTTAATTGCGCGCTTGGCGTAATCATGGTCATAGCTGTTTCCTGTG
TGAAATTGTTATCCGCTCACAATTCCACACAACATACGAGCCGGAAGCATAAAGTGTAAAGCCTGGGGTG
CCTAATGAGTGAGCTAACTCACATTAATTGCGTTGCGCTCACTGCCCGCTTTCCAGTCGGGAAACCTGTC
GTGCCAGCTGCATTAATGAATCGGCCAACGCGCGGGGAGAGGCGGTTTGCGTATTGGGCGCTCTTCCGCT
TCCTCGCTCACTGACTCGCTGCGCTCGGTCGTTCGGCTGCGGCGAGCGGTATCAGCTCACTCAAAGGCGG
TAATACGGTTATCCACAGAATCAGGGGATAACGCAGGAAAGAACATGTGAGCAAAAGGCCAGCAAAAGGC
CAGGAACCGTAAAAAGGCCGCGTTGCTGGCGTTTTTCCATAGGCTCCGCCCCCCTGACGAGCATCACAAA
AATCGACGCTCAAGTCAGAGGTGGCGAAACCCGACAGGACTATAAAGATACCAGGCGTTTCCCCCTGGAA
GCTCCCTCGTGCGCTCTCCTGTTCCGACCCTGCCGCTTACCGGATACCTGTCCGCCTTTCTCCCTTCGGG
AAGCGTGGCGCTTTCTCATAGCTCACGCTGTAGGTATCTCAGTTCGGTGTAGGTCGTTCGCTCCAAGCTG
GGCTGTGTGCACGAACCCCCCGTTCAGCCCGACCGCTGCGCCTTATCCGGTAACTATCGTCTTGAGTCCA
ACCCGGTAAGACACGACTTATCGCCACTGGCAGCAGCCACTGGTAACAGGATTAGCAGAGCGAGGTATGT
AGGCGGTGCTACAGAGTTCTTGAAGTGGTGGCCTAACTACGGCTACACTAGAAGAACAGTATTTGGTATC
TGCGCTCTGCTGAAGCCAGTTACCTTCGGAAAAAGAGTTGGTAGCTCTTGATCCGGCAAACAAACCACCG
CTGGTAGCGGTGGTTTTTTTGTTTGCAAGCAGCAGATTACGCGCAGAAAAAAAGGATCTCAAGAAGATCC
TTTGATCTTTTCTACGGGGTCTGACGCTCAGTGGAACGAAAACTCACGTTAAGGGATTTTGGTCATGAGA
TTATCAAAAAGGATCTTCACCTAGATCCTTTTAAATTAAAAATGAAGTTTTAAATCAATCTAAAGTATAT
ATGAGTAAACTTGGTCTGACAGTTACCAATGCTTAATCAGTGAGGCACCTATCTCAGCGATCTGTCTATT
TCGTTCATCCATAGTTGCCTGACTC
