>Addgene plasmid #227991 | pRS416-ADH1p- BioID2-FKBP-NLS-HA3 | depositor partial sequence | sequence record 447381 | insert
ATGTCCTTCAAGAACCTGATCTGGCTGAAGGAGGTGGACAGCACCCAGGAGAGACTGAAGGAGTGGAACG
TGAGCTACGGCACCGCCCTGGTGGCCGACAGACAGACCAAGGGCAGAGGCGGCCTGGGCAGAAAGTGGCT
GAGCCAGGAGGGCGGCCTGTACTTCAGCTTCCTGCTGAACCCCAAGGAGTTCGAGAACCTGCTGCAGCTG
CCCCTGGTGCTGGGCCTGAGCGTGAGCGAGGCCCTGGAGGAGATCACCGAGATCCCCTTCAGCCTGAAGT
GGCCCAACGACGTGTACTTCCAGGAGAAGAAGGTGAGCGGCGTGCTGTGCGAGCTGAGCAAGGACAAGCT
GATCGTGGGCATCGGCATCAACGTGAACCAGAGAGAGATCCCCGAGGAGATCAAGGACAGAGCCACCACC
CTGTACGAGATCACCGGCAAGGACTGGGACAGAAAGGAGGTGCTGCTGAAGGTGCTGAAGAGAATCAGCG
AGAACCTGAAGAAGTTCAAGGAGAAGAGCTTCAAGGAGTTCAAGGGCAAGATCGAGAGCAAGATGCTGTA
CCTGGGCGAGGAGGTGAAGCTGCTGGGCGAGGGCAAGATCACCGGCAAGCTGGTGGGCCTGAGCGAGAAG
GGCGGCGCCCTGATCCTGACCGAGGAGGGCATCAAGGAGATCCTGAGCGGCGAGTTCAGCCTGAGAAGAA
GCGGTTCTGGTGGTGCTAGCGGAGTGCAGGTGGAAACCATCTCCCCAGGAGACGGGCGCACCTTCCCCAA
GCGCGGCCAGACCTGCGTGGTGCACTACACCGGGATGCTTGAAGATGGAAAGAAATTTGATTCCTCCCGG
GACAGAAACAAGCCCTTTAAGTTTATGCTAGGCAAGCAGGAGGTGATCCGAGGCTGGGAAGAAGGGGTTG
CCCAGATGAGTGTGGGTCAGAGAGCCAAACTGACTATATCTCCAGATTATGCCTATGGTGCCACTGGGCA
CCCAGGCATCATCCCACCACATGCCACTCTCGTCTTCGATGTGGAGCTTCTAAAACTGGAAACTCCACCA
AAAAAGAAAAGAAAAGTTTACCCATACGATGTTCCTGACTATGCGGGCTATCCGTATGACGTCCCGGACT
ATGCAGGATCTTATCCATATGACGTTCCAGATTACGCTGCTTGA
